>Addgene plasmid #131078 | pYJ35-EZ-Tet-pLKO-shNKX3.1-Puro | addgene full sequence | sequence record 256771 | Addgene NGS Result
GTAATAAATCTCTGGAACAGATTTGGAATCACACGACCTGGATGGAGTGGGACAGAGAAATTAACAATTA
CACAAGCTTAATACACTCCTTAATTGAAGAATCGCAAAACCAGCAAGAAAAGAATGAACAAGAATTATTG
GAATTAGATAAATGGGCAAGTTTGTGGAATTGGTTTAACATAACAAATTGGCTGTGGTATATAAAATTAT
TCATAATGATAGTAGGAGGCTTGGTAGGTTTAAGAATAGTTTTTGCTGTACTTTCTATAGTGAATAGAGT
TAGGCAGGGATATTCACCATTATCGTTTCAGACCCACCTCCCAACCCCGAGGGGACCCGACAGGCCCGAA
GGAATAGAAGAAGAAGGTGGAGAGAGAGACAGAGACAGATCCATTCGATTAGTGAACGGATCTCGACGGT
ATCGATCACGAGACTAGCCTCGAGCGGCCGCAATATTTGCATGTCGCTATGTGTTCTGGGAAATCACCAT
AAACGTGAAATCCCTATCAGTGATAGAGACTTATAAGTTCCCTATCAGTGATAGAGACGCTAGCGAGACC
CAAGTGAAGATATGGTACTAGTCCATATCTTCACTTGGGTCTCTTTTTGAATTCTCGACCTCGAGACAAA
TGGCAGTATTCATCCACAATTTTAAAAGAAAAGGGGGGATTGGGGGGTACAGTGCAGGGGAAAGAATAGT
AGACATAATAGCAACAGACATACAAACTAAAGAATTACAAAAACAAATTACAAAAATTCAAAATTTTCGG
GTTTATTACAGGGACAGCAGAGATCCACTTTGGCCGCGGCTCGAGGGGGTTGGGGTTGCGCCTTTTCCAA
GGCAGCCCTGGGTTTGCGCAGGGACGCGGCTGCTCTGGGCGTGGTTCCGGGAAACGCAGCGGCGCCGACC
CTGGGTCTCGCACATTCTTCACGTCCGTTCGCAGCGTCACCCGGATCTTCGCCGCTACCCTTGTGGGCCC
CCCGGCGACGCTTCCTGCTCCGCCCCTAAGTCGGGAAGGTTCCTTGCGGTTCGCGGCGTGCCGGACGTGA
CAAACGGAAGCCGCACGTCTCACTAGTACCCTCGCAGACGGACAGCGCCAGGGAGCAATGGCAGCGCGCC
GACCGCGATGGGCTGTGGCCAATAGCGGCTGCTCAGCAGGGCGCGCCGAGAGCAGCGGCCGGGAAGGGGC
GGTGCGGGAGGCGGGGTGTGGGGCGGTAGTGTGGGCCCTGTTCCTGCCCGCGCGGTGTTCCGCATTCTGC
AAGCCTCCGGAGCGCACGTCGGCAGTCGGCTCCCTCGTTGACCGAATCACCGACCTCTCTCCCCAGGGGG
ATCTGTGAGTTTGGGGACCCTTGATTGTTCTTTCTTTTTCGCTATTGTAAAATTCATGTTATATGGAGGG
GGCAAAGTTTTCAGGGTGTTGTTTAGAATGGGAAGATGTCCCTTGTATCACCATGGACCCTCATGATAAT
TTTGTTTCTTTCACTTTCTACTCTGTTGACAACCATTGTCTCCTCTTATTTTCTTTTCATTTTCTGTAAC
TTTTTCGTTAAACTTTAGCTTGCATTTGTAACGAATTTTTAAATTCACTTTTGTTTATTTGTCAGATTGT
AAGTACTTTCTCTAATCACTTTTTTTTCAAGGCAATCAGGGTATATTATATTGTACTTCAGCACAGTTTT
AGAGAACAATTGTTATAATTAAATGATAAGGTAGAATATTTCTGCATATAAATTCTGGCTGGCGTGGAAA
TATTCTTATTGGTAGAAACAACTACATCCTGGTCATCATCCTGCCTTTCTCTTTATGGTTACAATGATAT
ACACTGTTTGAGATGAGGATAAAATACTCTGAGTCCAAACCGGGCCCCTCTGCTAACCATGTTCATGCCT
TCTTCTTTTTCCTACAGCTCCTGGGCAACGTGCTGGTTATTGTGCTGTCTCATCATTTTGGCAAAGAATT
GTAATACGACTCACTATAGGGCGAATTGATATGTCTAGATTAGATAAAAGTAAAGTGATTAACAGCGCAT
TAGAGCTGCTTAATGAGGTCGGAATCGAAGGTTTAACAACCCGTAAACTCGCCCAGAAGCTAGGTGTAGA
GCAGCCTACATTGTATTGGCATGTAAAAAATAAGCGGGCTTTGCTCGACGCCTTAGCCATTGAGATGTTA
GATAGGCACCATACTCACTTTTGCCCTTTAGAAGGGGAAAGCTGGCAAGATTTTTTACGTAATAACGCTA
AAAGTTTTAGATGTGCTTTACTAAGTCATCGCGATGGAGCAAAAGTACATTTAGGTACACGGCCTACAGA
AAAACAGTATGAAACTCTCGAAAATCAATTAGCCTTTTTATGCCAACAAGGTTTTTCACTAGAGAATGCA
TTATATGCACTCAGCGCTGTGGGGCATTTTACTTTAGGTTGCGTATTGGAAGATCAAGAGCATCAAGTCG
CTAAAGAAGAAAGGGAAACACCTACTACTGATAGTATGCCGCCATTATTACGACAAGCTATCGAATTATT
TGATCACCAAGGTGCAGAGCCAGCCTTCTTATTCGGCCTTGAATTGATCATATGCGGATTAGAAAAACAA
CTTAAATGTGAAAGTGGGTCCGCGTACAGCGGCTCCCGGGAGTTCTAGGGATCTGCCCCTCTCCCTCCCC
CCCCCCTAACGTTACTGGCCGAAGCCGCTTGGAATAAGGCCGGTGTGCGTTTGTCTATATGTTATTTTCC
ACCATATTGCCGTCTTTTGGCAATGTGAGGGCCCGGAAACCTGGCCCTGTCTTCTTGACGAGCATTCCTA
GGGGTCTTTCCCCTCTCGCCAAAGGAATGCAAGGTCTGTTGAATGTCGTGAAGGAAGCAGTTCCTCTGGA
AGCTTCTTGAAGACAAACAACGTCTGTAGCGACCCTTTGCAGGCAGCGGAACCCCCCACCTGGCGACAGG
TGCCTCTGCGGCCAAAAGCCACGTGTATAAGATACACCTGCAAAGGCGGCACAACCCCAGTGCCACGTTG
TGAGTTGGATAGTTGTGGAAAGAGTCAAATGGCTCTCCTCAAGCGTATTCAACAAGGGGCTGAAGGATGC
CCAGAAGGTACCCCATTGTATGGGATCTGATCTGGGGCCTCGGTGCACATGCTTTACATGTGTTTAGTCG
AGGTTAAAAAAACGTCTAGGCCCCCCGAACCACGGGGACGTGGTTTTCCTTTGAAAAACACGATGATAAG
GATCCACCGGAGCTTACCATGACCGAGTACAAGCCCACGGTGCGCCTCGCCACCCGCGACGACGTCCCCA
GGGCCGTACGCACCCTCGCCGCCGCGTTCGCCGACTACCCCGCCACGCGCCACACCGTCGATCCGGACCG
CCACATCGAGCGGGTCACCGAGCTGCAAGAACTCTTCCTCACGCGCGTCGGGCTCGACATCGGCAAGGTG
TGGGTCGCGGACGACGGCGCCGCGGTGGCGGTCTGGACCACGCCGGAGAGCGTCGAAGCGGGGGCGGTGT
TCGCCGAGATCGGCCCGCGCATGGCCGAGTTGAGCGGTTCCCGGCTGGCCGCGCAGCAACAGATGGAAGG
CCTCCTGGCGCCGCACCGGCCCAAGGAGCCCGCGTGGTTCCTGGCCACCGTCGGCGTCTCGCCCGACCAC
CAGGGCAAGGGTCTGGGCAGCGCCGTCGTGCTCCCCGGAGTGGAGGCGGCCGAGCGCGCCGGGGTGCCCG
CCTTCCTGGAGACCTCCGCGCCCCGCAACCTCCCCTTCTACGAGCGGCTCGGCTTCACCGTCACCGCCGA
CGTCGAGGTGCCCGAAGGACCGCGCACCTGGTGCATGACCCGCAAGCCCGGTGCCTGACGCCCGCCCCAC
GACCCGCAGCGCCCGACCGAAAGGAGCGCACGACCCCATGCATCGGTACCTTTAAGACCAATGACTTACA
AGGCAGCTGTAGATCTTAGCCACTTTTTAAAAGAAAAGGGGGGACTGGAAGGGCTAATTCACTCCCAACG
AAGACAAGATCTGCTTTTTGCTTGTACTGGGTCTCTCTGGTTAGACCAGATCTGAGCCTGGGAGCTCTCT
GGCTAACTAGGGAACCCACTGCTTAAGCCTCAATAAAGCTTGCCTTGAGTGCTTCAAGTAGTGTGTGCCC
GTCTGTTGTGTGACTCTGGTAACTAGAGATCCCTCAGACCCTTTTAGTCAGTGTGGAAAATCTCTAGCAG
TAGTAGTTCATGTCATCTTATTATTCAGTATTTATAACTTGCAAAGAAATGAATATCAGAGAGTGAGAGG
AACTTGTTTATTGCAGCTTATAATGGTTACAAATAAAGCAATAGCATCACAAATTTCACAAATAAAGCAT
TTTTTTCACTGCATTCTAGTTGTGGTTTGTCCAAACTCATCAATGTATCTTATCATGTCTGGCTCTAGCT
ATCCCGCCCCTAACTCCGCCCATCCCGCCCCTAACTCCGCCCAGTTCCGCCCATTCTCCGCCCCATGGCT
GACTAATTTTTTTTATTTATGCAGAGGCCGAGGCCGCCTCGGCCTCTGAGCTATTCCAGAAGTAGTGAGG
AGGCTTTTTTGGAGGCCTAGGGACGTACCCAATTCGCCCTATAGTGAGTCGTATTACGCGCGCTCACTGG
CCGTCGTTTTACAACGTCGTGACTGGGAAAACCCTGGCGTTACCCAACTTAATCGCCTTGCAGCACATCC
CCCTTTCGCCAGCTGGCGTAATAGCGAAGAGGCCCGCACCGATCGCCCTTCCCAACAGTTGCGCAGCCTG
AATGGCGAATGGG
[124 nt withheld, positions 4774-4897]
C
[91 nt withheld, positions 4899-4989]
A
[49 nt withheld, positions 4991-5039]
CCTTTGACGTTGGAGTCCACGTTCTTT
[37 nt withheld, positions 5067-5103]
ACCCTATCTCGGTCTATTCTTTTGATTTATAAGGGATTTTGCCGATTTCGGCCTATTGGTTAAAAAATGA
GCTGATTTAACAAAAATTTAACGCGAATTTTAACAAAATATTAACGCTTACAATTTAGGTGGCACTTTTC
GGGGAAATGTGCGCGGAACCCCTATTTGTTTATTTTTCTAAATACATTCAAATATGTATCCGCTCATGAG
ACAATAACCCTGATAAATGCTTCAATAATATTGAAAAAGGAAGAGTATGAGTATTCAACATTTCCGTGTC
GCCCTTATTCCCTTTTTTGCGGCATTTTGCCTTCCTGTTTTTGCTCACCCAGAAACGCTGGTGAAAGTAA
AAGATGCTGAAGATCAGTTGGGTGCACGAGTGGGTTACATCGAACTGGATCTCAACAGCGGTAAGATCCT
TGAGAGTTTTCGCCCCGAAGAACGTTTTCCAATGATGAGCACTTTTAAAGTTCTGCTATGTGGCGCGGTA
TTATCCCGTATTGACGCCGGGCAAGAGCAACTCGGTCGCCGCATACACTATTCTCAGAATGACTTGGTTG
AGTACTCACCAGTCACAGAAAAGCATCTTACGGATGGCATGACAGTAAGAGAATTATGCAGTGCTGCCAT
AACCATGAGTGATAACACTGCGGCCAACTTACTTCTGACAACGATCGGAGGACCGAAGGAGCTAACCGCT
TTTTTGCACAACATGGGGGATCATGTAACTCGCCTTGATCGTTGGGAACCGGAGCTGAATGAAGCCATAC
CAAACGACGAGCGTGACACCACGATGCCTGTAGCAATGGCAACAACGTTGCGCAAACTATTAACTGGCGA
ACTACTTACTCTAGCTTCCCGGCAACAATTAATAGACTGGATGGAGGCGGATAAAGTTGCAGGACCACTT
CTGCGCTCGGCCCTTCCGGCTGGCTGGTTTATTGCTGATAAATCTGGAGCCGGTGAGCGTGGGTCTCGCG
GTATCATTGCAGCACTGGGGCCAGATGGTAAGCCCTCCCGTATCGTAGTTATCTACACGACGGGGAGTCA
GGCAACTATGGATGAACGAAATAGACAGATCGCTGAGATAGGTGCCTCACTGATTAAGCATTGGTAACTG
TCAGACCAAGTTTACTCATATATACTTTAGATTGATTTAAAACTTCATTTTTAATTTAAAAGGATCTAGG
TGAAGATCCTTTTTGATAATCTCATGACCAAAATCCCTTAACGTGAGTTTTCGTTCCACTGAGCGTCAGA
CCCCGTAGAAAAGATCAAAGGATCTTCTTGAGATCCTTTTTTTCTGCGCGTAATCTGCTGCTTGCAAACA
AAAAAACCACCGCTACCAGCGGTGGTTTGTTTGCCGGATCAAGAGCTACCAACTCTTTTTCCGAAGGTAA
CTGGCTTCAGCAGAGCGCAGATACCAAATACTGTTCTTCTAGTGTAGCCGTAGTTAGGCCACCACTTCAA
GAACTCTGTAGCACCGCCTACATACCTCGCTCTGCTAATCCTGTTACCAGTGGCTGCTGCCAGTGGCGAT
AAGTCGTGTCTTACCGGGTTGGACTCAAGACGATAGTTACCGGATAAGGCGCAGCGGTCGGGCTGAACGG
GGGGTTCGTGCACACAGCCCAGCTTGGAGCGAACGACCTACACCGAACTGAGATACCTACAGCGTGAGCT
ATGAGAAAGCGCCACGCTTCCCGAAGGGAGAAAGGCGGACAGGTATCCGGTAAGCGGCAGGGTCGGAACA
GGAGAGCGCACGAGGGAGCTTCCAGGGGGAAACGCCTGGTATCTTTATAGTCCTGTCGGGTTTCGCCACC
TCTGACTTGAGCGTCGATTTTTGTGATGCTCGTCAGGGGGGCGGAGCCTATGGAAAAACGCCAGCAACGC
GGCCTTTTTACGGTTCCTGGCCTTTTGCTGGCCTTTTGCTCACATGTTCTTTCCTGCGTTATCCCCTGAT
TCTGTGGATAACCGTATTACCGCCTTTGAGTGAGCTGATACCGCTCGCCGCAGCCGAACGACCGAGCGCA
GCGAGTCAGTGAGCGAGGAAGCGGAAGAGCGCCCAATACGCAAACCGCCTCTCCCCGCGCGTTGGCCGAT
TCATTAATGCAGCTGGCACGACAGGTTTCCCGACTGGAAAGCGGGCAGTGAGCGCAACGCAATTAATGTG
AGTTAGCTCACTCATTAGGCACCCCAGGCTTTACACTTTATGCTTCCGGCTCGTATGTTGTGTGGAATTG
TGAGCGGATAACAATTTCACACAGGAAACAGCTATGACCATGATTACGCCAAGCGCGCAATTAACCCTCA
CTAAAGGGAACAAAAGCTGGAGCTGCAAGCTTAATGTAGTCTTATGCAATACTCTTGTAGTCTTGCAACA
TGGTAACGATGAGTTAGCAACATGCCTTACAAGGAGAGAAAAAGCACCGTGCATGCCGATTGGTGGAAGT
AAGGTGGTACGATCGTGCCTTATTAGGAAGGCAACAGACGGGTCTGACATGGATTGGACGAACCACTGAA
TTGCCGCATTGCAGAGATATTGTATTTAAGTGCCTAGCTCGATACATAAACGGGTCTCTCTGGTTAGACC
AGATCTGAGCCTGGGAGCTCTCTGGCTAACTAGGGAACCCACTGCTTAAGCCTCAATAAAGCTTGCCTTG
AGTGCTTCAAGTAGTGTGTGCCCGTCTGTTGTGTGACTCTGGTAACTAGAGATCCCTCAGACCCTTTTAG
TCAGTGTGGAAAATCTCTAGCAGTGGCGCCCGAACAGGGACTTGAAAGCGAAAGGGAAACCAGAGGAGCT
CTCTCGACGCAGGACTCGGCTTGCTGAAGCGCGCACGGCAAGAGGCGAGGGGCGGCGACTGGTGAGTACG
CCAAAAATTTTGACTAGCGGAGGCTAGAAGGAGAGAGATGGGTGCGAGAGCGTCAGTATTAAGCGGGGGA
GAATTAGATCGCGATGGGAAAAAATTCGGTTAAGGCCAGGGGGAAAGAAAAAATATAAATTAAAACATAT
AGTATGGGCAAGCAGGGAGCTAGAACGATTCGCAGTTAATCCTGGCCTGTTAGAAACATCAGAAGGCTGT
AGACAAATACTGGGACAGCTACAACCATCCCTTCAGACAGGATCAGAAGAACTTAGATCATTATATAATA
CAGTAGCAACCCTCTATTGTGTGCATCAAAGGATAGAGATAAAAGACACCAAGGAAGCTTTAGACAAGAT
AGAGGAAGAGCAAAACAAAAGTAAGACCACCGCACAGCAAGCGGCCGCTGATCTTCAGACCTGGAGGAGG
AGATATGAGGGACAATTGGAGAAGTGAATTATATAAATATAAAGTAGTAAAAATTGAACCATTAGGAGTA
GCACCCACCAAGGCAAAGAGAAGAGTGGTGCAGAGAGAAAAAAGAGCAGTGGGAATAGGAGCTTTGTTCC
TTGGGTTCTTGGGAGCAGCAGGAAGCACTATGGGCGCAGCGTCAATGACGCTGACGGTACAGGCCAGACA
ATTATTGTCTGGTATAGTGCAGCAGCAGAACAATTTGCTGAGGGCTATTGAGGCGCAACAGCATCTGTTG
CAACTCACAGTCTGGGGCATCAAGCAGCTCCAGGCAAGAATCCTGGCTGTGGAAAGATACCTAAAGGATC
AACAGCTCCTGGGGATTTGGGGTTGCTCTGGAAAACTCATTTGCACCACTGCTGTGCCTTGGAATGCTAG
TTGGA
Features (pLannotate 1.2.2; 29 found; start..end, strand, type, name):
      3..413     +  CDS            env (fragment): ENV_HV1H2 - Experimental evidence at protein level: Swiss-Prot protein existence level 1. [Transmembrane protein gp41]: Acts as a class I viral fusion protein. Under the current model, the protein has at least 3 conformational states: pre-fusion native state, pre-hairpin intermediate state, and post-fusion hairpin state. During fusion of viral and target intracellular membranes, the coiled coil regions (heptad repeats) assume a trimer-of-hairpins structure, positioning the fusion peptide in close proximity to the C-terminal region of the ectodomain. The formation of this structure appears to d
    453..547     +  promoter       H1-2O2 promoter: doxycycline-inducible variant of the human H1 RNA promoter (Henriksen et al., 2007)
    650..767     +  misc_feature   cPPT/CTS: central polypurine tract and central termination sequence of HIV-1
    816..1326    +  promoter       hPGK promoter: human phosphoglycerate kinase 1 promoter
   1335..1907    +  intron         β-globin intron: intron from rabbit β-globin gene
   1962..1980    +  promoter       T7 promoter: promoter for bacteriophage T7 RNA polymerase
   1991..2611    +  CDS            tetR: TETR2_ECOLX - Experimental evidence at protein level: Swiss-Prot protein existence level 1. TetR is the repressor of the tetracycline resistance element; its N-terminal region forms a helix-turn-helix structure and binds DNA. Binding of tetracycline to TetR reduces the repressor affinity for the tetracycline resistance gene (tetA) promoter operator sites. From Escherichia coli.
   2757..3219    +  misc_feature   IRES: internal ribosome entry site (IRES) of the encephalomyocarditis virus (EMCV)
   3239..3838    +  CDS            PuroR: puromycin N-acetyltransferase; pac from Streptomyces alboniger; confers resistance to puromycin
   3881..3964    +  CDS            nef (fragment): NEF_HV1Z2 - Experimental evidence at protein level: Swiss-Prot protein existence level 1. Extracellular Nef protein targets CD4(+) T-lymphocytes for apoptosis by interacting with CXCR4 surface receptors. From Human immunodeficiency virus type 1 group M subtype D (isolate Z2/CDC-Z34) (HIV-1).
   3966..4199    +  LTR            3' LTR (ΔU3): self-inactivating 3' long terminal repeat (LTR) from HIV-1
   4271..4392    +  polyA_signal   SV40 poly(A) signal: SV40 polyadenylation signal
   4432..4567    +  rep_origin     SV40 ori: SV40 origin of replication
   4588..4606    -  promoter       T7 promoter: promoter for bacteriophage T7 RNA polymerase
   4614..4769    +  CDS            lacZα (fragment): LacZα fragment of β-galactosidase; lacZ fragment
   4774..5202    +  rep_origin     f1 ori (sequence partly withheld): f1 bacteriophage origin of replication; arrow indicates direction of (+) strand synthesis
   5255..5359    +  promoter       AmpR promoter: bla
   5360..6220    +  CDS            AmpR: β-lactamase; bla; confers resistance to ampicillin, carbenicillin, and related antibiotics
   6391..6979    +  rep_origin     ori: high-copy-number ColE1/pMB1/pBR322/pUC origin of replication
   7162..7254    +  CDS            lacI (fragment): lac repressor; lacI; The lac repressor binds to the lac operator to inhibit transcription in E. coli. This inhibition can be relieved by adding lactose or isopropyl-β-D-thiogalactopyranoside (IPTG).
   7267..7288    +  protein_bind   CAP binding site: CAP binding activates transcription in the presence of cAMP. E. coli catabolite activator protein
   7303..7333    +  promoter       lac promoter: promoter for the E. coli lac operon
   7341..7357    +  protein_bind   lac operator: The lac repressor binds to the lac operator to inhibit transcription in E. coli. This inhibition can be relieved by adding lactose or isopropyl-β-D-thiogalactopyranoside (IPTG). lac repressor encoded by lacI
   7402..7420    +  promoter       T3 promoter: promoter for bacteriophage T3 RNA polymerase
   7448..7674    +  promoter       RSV promoter: Rous sarcoma virus enhancer/promoter
   7675..7855    +  LTR            5' LTR (truncated): truncated 5' long terminal repeat (LTR) from HIV-1
   7902..8027    +  misc_feature   HIV-1 Ψ: packaging signal of human immunodeficiency virus type 1
   8011..8374    +  CDS            HIV-1 gag (fragment): gag protein from human immunodeficiency virus 1; gag
   8520..8753    +  misc_feature   RRE: The Rev response element (RRE) of HIV-1 allows for Rev-dependent mRNA export from the nucleus to the cytoplasm.
