[The description below was written by a language model from this plasmid's Addgene catalogue record and pLannotate feature annotations shown in this document.]
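Description:
pYJ35-EZ-Tet-pLKO-shNKX3.1-Puro is a third-generation, self-inactivating HIV-1 lentiviral transfer plasmid built on the EZ-Tet-pLKO-shRNA-Puro backbone for doxycycline-inducible knockdown of human NKX3-1. It is propagated in E. coli through a ColE1/pUC-type origin with ampicillin selection. An f1 origin and remnants of a lac cloning region are also present, and the catalogue lists it as low copy and grown in a recombination-tolerant strain, as is usual for LTR-containing vectors. The viral framework consists of an RSV promoter fused to a truncated 5' LTR, the Ψ packaging signal with a gag fragment, the RRE, a cPPT/CTS, and a ΔU3 3' LTR followed by an SV40 polyadenylation signal and SV40 origin. Packaging and envelope functions must therefore be supplied in trans to produce virus.

The payload is an all-in-one inducible RNAi system. An H1-2O2 promoter, a variant of the human H1 Pol III promoter carrying tet operators, is positioned to drive the NKX3.1 short hairpin. The hairpin itself is not annotated in the feature table but presumably lies in the gap just downstream of this promoter. A separate hPGK promoter with a rabbit β-globin intron expresses a bicistronic transcript encoding TetR, an EMCV IRES and puromycin N-acetyltransferase. Constitutive TetR occupies the operators and silences shRNA transcription until doxycycline releases it, while puromycin selects stably transduced mammalian cells. The construct is suited to timed, reversible depletion of NKX3-1 in human cells. The sequenced record is 8,818 nt, shorter than the 10,633 bp listed for the backbone without insert, and the record does not explain this discrepancy.
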