Addgene plasmid #131078: pYJ35-EZ-Tet-pLKO-shNKX3.1-Puro
Purpose: inducible NKX3-1 knock down
Depositing lab: Xiaojun Lian. Depositing organization: Pennsylvania State University.
Backbone
  Vector backbone: EZ-Tet-pLKO-shRNA-Puro
  Backbone size w/o insert (bp): 10633
  Vector type: Mammalian Expression, RNAi
  Selectable markers: Puromycin
Growth in bacteria
  Bacterial resistance: Ampicillin, 100 μg/mL
  Growth temperature: 37°C
  Growth strain: NEB Stable
  Copy number: Low Copy
Gene/Insert
  Gene/Insert name: NKX3.1 shRNA
  gRNA/shRNA sequence: CTAGCGAGACCCAAGTGAAGATATGGTACTAGTCCATATCTTCACTTGGGTCTCTTTTTG
  Species: H. sapiens (human)
  Entrez Gene: NKX3-1 (a.k.a. BAPX2, NKX3, NKX3.1, NKX3A)
  Cloning method: Restriction Enzyme; 5′ cloning site Unknown (unknown if destroyed); 3′ cloning site Unknown (unknown if destroyed)
Terms and licenses: Academic/Nonprofit Terms; Industry Terms: Not Available to Industry
How to cite: pYJ35-EZ-Tet-pLKO-shNKX3.1-Puro was a gift from Xiaojun Lian (Addgene plasmid # 131078 ; http://n2t.net/addgene:131078 ; RRID:Addgene_131078)
